Addgene plasmid #204002: pMRMTK-clo28
Purpose: Cloning plasmid containing the Bpi ES3 insert with a chloramphenicol resistance marker
Depositing lab: Nathan Crook. Depositing organization: North Carolina State University. Publication: Engineering the Maize Root Microbiome: A Rapid MoClo Toolkit and Identification of Potential Bacterial Chassis for Studying Plant-Microbe Interactions. van Schaik J, Li Z, Cheadle J, Crook N. ACS Synth Biol. 2023 Oct 20;12(10):3030-3040. doi: 10.1021/acssynbio.3c00371. Epub 2023 Sep 15. PubMed 37712562.
Backbone
  Vector backbone: R6Kγ origin of replication & chloramphenicol resistance gene
  Backbone size w/o insert (bp): 1283
  Total vector size (bp): 1644
  Vector type: Plant Expression
Growth in bacteria
  Bacterial resistance: Chloramphenicol, 25 μg/mL
  Growth temperature: 37°C
  Growth strain: Pir1
  Copy number: Low Copy
Gene/Insert
  Gene/Insert name: Bpi ES3
  Insert size (bp): 361
  Promoter: Bpi ES3
  Cloning method: Restriction Enzyme; 5′ cloning site BsaI (not destroyed); 3′ cloning site BsaI (not destroyed)
  Sequencing primers: 5′ gtaacgcactgagaagcccttagag; 3′ CCTGCCACTCATCGCAGTACTG
Terms and licenses: Academic/Nonprofit Terms; Industry Terms: Not Available to Industry
Depositor comments: Please visit https://www.biorxiv.org/content/10.1101/2023.06.05.543168v1 for bioRxiv preprint.
How to cite: pMRMTK-clo28 was a gift from Nathan Crook (Addgene plasmid # 204002 ; http://n2t.net/addgene:204002 ; RRID:Addgene_204002)
