[The description below was written by a language model from this plasmid's Addgene catalogue record and pLannotate feature annotations shown in this document.]
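Description:
pMRMTK-clo28 is a small (about 1.6 kb) part-storage plasmid from a modular cloning (MoClo) toolkit built for engineering bacteria of the maize root microbiome. Its backbone is minimal, consisting of little more than an R6K γ origin of replication and a chloramphenicol resistance cassette. The R6K γ origin functions only when the R6K initiator protein pi is supplied in trans, so the plasmid is maintained in pir-expressing E. coli hosts such as the Pir1 strain listed in the record and will not replicate in ordinary cloning strains or in most recipient bacteria. Selection is by chloramphenicol, through the cat gene (chloramphenicol acetyltransferase) driven by its native cat promoter. The record lists the plasmid as low copy. The feature table also identifies a phage T7 early transcription terminator (T7Te) upstream of the resistance cassette, which likely insulates the adjacent part from transcriptional read-through.

The payload is a 361 bp insert named Bpi ES3, which the catalogue also enters in the promoter field. The record does not explain what this element is or where it comes from, and the automated annotation found no recognised feature in the region it presumably occupies, between the origin and the terminator. The insert is flanked by BsaI sites that are retained on both sides, consistent with Golden Gate assembly, in which this type IIS enzyme releases the part with defined overhangs for ordered ligation into higher-level constructs. Although catalogued under plant expression, the plasmid has no annotated plant regulatory elements and serves as a cloning donor for assembling constructs aimed at plant-associated bacteria.
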