Features (pLannotate 1.2.2; 4 found; start..end, strand, type, name):
    706..733     +  terminator     T7Te terminator: phage T7 early transcription terminator
    754..1413    -  CDS            CmR: chloramphenicol acetyltransferase; cat; confers resistance to chloramphenicol
   1414..1516    -  promoter       cat promoter: promoter of the E. coli cat gene encoding chloramphenicol acetyltransferase
   1575..319     +  rep_origin     R6K γ ori (across the origin): γ replication origin from E. coli plasmid R6K; requires the R6K initiator protein pi for replication
>Addgene plasmid #204002 | pMRMTK-clo28 | addgene full sequence | sequence record 405393 | Addgene NGS Result
CATGTTTAACGTACTAAGCTCTCATGTTTAACGAACTAAACCCTCATGGCTAACGTACTAAGCTCTCATG
GCTAACGTACTAAGCTCTCATGTTTCACGTACTAAGCTCTCATGTTTGAACAATAAAATTAATATAAATC
AGCAACTTAAATAGCCTCTAAGGTTTTAAGTTTTATAAGAAAAAAAAGAATATATAAGGCTTTTAAAGCT
TTTAAGGTTTAACGGTTGTGGACAACAAGCCAGGGATGTAACGCACTGAGAAGCCCTTAGAGCCTCTCAA
AGCAATTTTGAGTGACACAGGAACACTTAACGGCTGACATGGGGGTCTCGGAGACGCTTTGCAGACTGCT
GCTGACACCAGTGTCTCCTCCATTGCGACCATCAACACTGGATAAGTCGCAAATTCCTCTTTCTTGGCGC
AGGCTGCCTGAAGCTTTCTGGCCTGCTGCAAATTCCTGTTGTCAGATCCTCCCGATAATGCGAACTATAA
TGTTACAATCCGATCATTATGTTTGGATCGTTTCATATTTCTGTTTGACCTGTCAAGTATGCACCATCGC
AATTGCACCAATTGATGTGGCAAGCTAAACGGGGGTGAACGGCAACCGAAATGGGGAATCAGTGAGCAGG
ATCAGTCGTAAAGACGAACGGATTGCCGAACTTGCGGCTCTTGTTGAGGAAGCGGGAATTACGAGACCTC
ACACTGGCTCACCTTCGGGTGGGCCTTTCTGCGTTTATACCTAGGAGTCAAAATTACTCCCCGCCCTGCC
ACTCATCGCAGTACTGTTGTAATTCATTAAGCATTCTACCGACATGGAAGCCATCACAAACGGCATGATG
AACCTGAATCGCCAGCGGCATCAGCACCTTGTCGCCTTGCGTATAATATTTGCCCATGGTGAAAACGGGG
GCGAAGAAGTTGTCCATATTGGCCACGTTTAAATCAAAACTGGTGAAACTCACCCAGGGATTGGCTGAGA
CGAAAAACATATTCTCAATAAACCCTTTAGGGAAATAGGCCAGGTTTTCACCGTAACACGCCACATCTTG
CGAATATATGTGTAGAAACTGCCGGAAATCGTCGTGGTATTCACTCCAGAGCGATGAAAACGTTTCAGTT
TGCTCATGGAAAACGGTGTAACAAGGGTGAACACTATCCCATATCACCAGCTCACCGTCTTTCATTGCCA
TACGGAATTCCGGATGAGCATTCATCAGGCGGGCAAGAATGTGAATAAAGGCCGGATAAAACTTGTGCTT
ATTTTTCTTTACGGTCTTTAAAAAGGCCGTAATATCCAGCTGAACGGTCTGGTTATAGGTACATTGAGCA
ACTGACTGAAATGCCTCAAAATGTTCTTTACGATGCCATTGGGATATATCAACGGTGGTATATCCAGTGA
TTTTTTTCTCCATTTTAGCTTCCTTAGCTCCTGAAAATCTCGATAACTCAAAAAATACGCCCGGTAGTGA
TCTTATTTCATTATGGTGAAAGTTGGAACCTCTTACGTGCCGATCAGTCAATTCGAGGGGGATCAATTCC
GTATTGATCCGGCCACGATGCGTCCGGCGTAGAGGATCTGAAGATCAGCAGTTCAACCTGTTGATAGTAC
GTACTAAGCTCTCATGTTTCACGTACTAAGCTCT
